Addgene plasmid #224366: PT7lacO-His6-IF1
Purpose: Express IF1 protein for his-tagged purification
Depositing lab: Richard Murray. Depositing organization: California Institute of Technology. Publication: Optimizing Protein Production in the One-Pot PURE System: Insights into Reaction Composition and Expression Efficiency. Zhang Y, Deveikis M, Qiu Y, Bjorn L, Martinez ZA, Chou TF, Freemont PS, Murray RM. ACS Synth Biol. 2025 May 16;14(5):1496-1508. doi: 10.1021/acssynbio.4c00779. Epub 2025 Apr 10. PubMed 40209036.
Backbone
  Vector backbone: pET21a
  Vector type: Bacterial Expression
Growth in bacteria
  Bacterial resistance: Ampicillin, 100 μg/mL
  Growth temperature: 37°C
  Growth strain: DH5alpha
  Copy number: High Copy
Gene/Insert
  Gene/Insert name: IF1 (alt name: infA)
  Species: E. coli
  Entrez Gene: infA (a.k.a. bypA1, ECK0875, JW0867)
  Tag / fusion protein: His6 (N terminal on insert)
  Cloning method: Gibson Cloning
Terms and licenses: Academic/Nonprofit Terms; Industry Terms: Not Available to Industry
Depositor comments: It is best to grow cells in strains with LacIq and in media supplemented 1% glucose for genetic stability. Please visit https://doi.org/10.1101/2024.06.19.599772 for bioRxiv preprint.
How to cite: PT7lacO-His6-IF1 was a gift from Richard Murray (Addgene plasmid # 224366 ; http://n2t.net/addgene:224366 ; RRID:Addgene_224366)
