[The description below was written by a language model from this plasmid's Addgene catalogue record and pLannotate feature annotations shown in this document.]
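Description:
PT7lacO-His6-IF1 is a bacterial expression plasmid built on the pET21a backbone for producing E. coli translation initiation factor 1 (IF1, encoded by infA) with an N-terminal His6 tag for affinity purification. The sequenced construct is about 5.6 kb. It is maintained in E. coli through a ColE1/pMB1-type origin and selected with ampicillin via the β-lactamase gene under its own promoter. The catalogue lists it as high copy, although the backbone also carries the rop gene and the pBR322 bom region, which are typical of pET vectors and generally moderate copy number. An f1 origin is also present, and short annotated tetracycline-resistance fragments and a predicted open reading frame are pBR322-derived backbone remnants rather than functional markers.

The expression cassette consists of a T7 promoter immediately followed by a lac operator, the strong T7 gene 10 ribosome binding site, the His6 coding sequence, the infA open reading frame and, downstream, the T7 terminator. A plasmid-borne lacI gene with its own promoter supplies lac repressor, so transcription depends on a host that provides T7 RNA polymerase and is kept off until relieved by IPTG or lactose. A small fragment annotated as a T7 gene 10-derived tag lies after the insert and spans the sequence origin; it appears to be residual vector sequence, and the record does not indicate that it is fused to IF1.

IF1 binds the 30S subunit near the A-site and stabilises IF2 and IF3 during initiation. The associated publication concerns the one-pot PURE reconstituted cell-free protein synthesis system, for which purified IF1 is a component. The depositor notes that LacIq strains and glucose-supplemented medium improve genetic stability, suggesting leaky expression is a burden.
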