Features (pLannotate 1.2.2; 19 found; start..end, strand, type, name):
     49..96      +  terminator     T7 terminator: transcription terminator for bacteriophage T7 RNA polymerase
    133..561     +  rep_origin     f1 ori (sequence partly withheld): f1 bacteriophage origin of replication; arrow indicates direction of (+) strand synthesis
    614..718     +  promoter       AmpR promoter: bla
    719..1579    +  CDS            AmpR: β-lactamase; bla; confers resistance to ampicillin, carbenicillin, and related antibiotics
   1750..2338    +  rep_origin     ori: high-copy-number ColE1/pMB1/pBR322/pUC origin of replication
   2524..2663    -  misc_feature   bom: basis of mobility region from pBR322
   2765..2956    -  CDS            rop: Rop protein, which maintains plasmids at low copy number; rop
   2973..3353    +  CDS            YPB1_ECOLX: Protein predicted: Swiss-Prot protein existence level 4. From Escherichia coli.
   3425..3716    -  CDS            TcR (fragment): tetracycline efflux protein; tet; confers resistance to tetracycline
   3731..3752    -  protein_bind   CAP binding site: CAP binding activates transcription in the presence of cAMP. E. coli catabolite activator protein
   3765..4847    -  CDS            lacI: lac repressor; lacI; The lac repressor binds to the lac operator to inhibit transcription in E. coli. This inhibition can be relieved by adding lactose or isopropyl-β-D-thiogalactopyranoside (IPTG).
   4848..4925    -  promoter       lacI promoter: lacI
   4933..5212    -  CDS            TcR (fragment): tetracycline efflux protein; tet; confers resistance to tetracycline
   5234..5252    +  promoter       T7 promoter: promoter for bacteriophage T7 RNA polymerase
   5253..5277    +  protein_bind   lac operator: The lac repressor binds to the lac operator to inhibit transcription in E. coli. This inhibition can be relieved by adding lactose or isopropyl-β-D-thiogalactopyranoside (IPTG). lac repressor encoded by lacI
   5292..5314    +  RBS            RBS: efficient ribosome binding site from bacteriophage T7 gene 10 (Olins and Rangwala, 1989)
   5334..5351    +  CDS            7xHis (fragment): 6xHis affinity tag
   5358..5573    +  CDS            infA (sequence withheld): IF1_ECOLI - Experimental evidence at protein level: Swiss-Prot protein existence level 1. One of the essential components for the initiation of protein synthesis. Binds in the vicinity of the A-site. Stabilizes the binding of IF-2 and IF-3 on the 30S subunit to which N-formylmethionyl- tRNA(fMet) subsequently binds. Helps modulate mRNA selection, yielding the 30S pre-initiation complex (PIC). Upon addition of the 50S ribosomal subunit, IF-1, IF-2 and IF-3 are released leaving the mature 70S translation initiation complex. From Escherichia coli (strain K12).
   5586..41      +  CDS            SET1 (fragment) (across the origin): solubility-enhancement tag derived from T7 phage gene 10B
>Addgene plasmid #224366 | PT7lacO-His6-IF1 | addgene full sequence | sequence record 443395 | Addgene NGS Result
AAAGCCCGAAAGGAAGCTGAGTTGGCTGCTGCCACCGCTGAGCAATAACTAGCATAACCCCTTGGGGCCT
CTAAACGGGTCTTGAGGGGTTTTTTGCTGAAAGGAGGAACTATATCCGGATTGGCGAATGGG
[124 nt withheld, positions 133-256]
C
[91 nt withheld, positions 258-348]
A
[49 nt withheld, positions 350-398]
CCTTTGACGTTGGAGTCCACGTTCTTT
[37 nt withheld, positions 426-462]
ACCCTATCTCGGTCTATTCTTTTGATTTATAAGGGATTTTGCCGATTTCGGCCTATTGGTTAAAAAATGA
GCTGATTTAACAAAAATTTAACGCGAATTTTAACAAAATATTAACGCTTACAATTTAGGTGGCACTTTTC
GGGGAAATGTGCGCGGAACCCCTATTTGTTTATTTTTCTAAATACATTCAAATATGTATCCGCTCATGAG
ACAATAACCCTGATAAATGCTTCAATAATATTGAAAAAGGAAGAGTATGAGTATTCAACATTTCCGTGTC
GCCCTTATTCCCTTTTTTGCGGCATTTTGCCTTCCTGTTTTTGCTCACCCAGAAACGCTGGTGAAAGTAA
AAGATGCTGAAGATCAGTTGGGTGCACGAGTGGGTTACATCGAACTGGATCTCAACAGCGGTAAGATCCT
TGAGAGTTTTCGCCCCGAAGAACGTTTTCCAATGATGAGCACTTTTAAAGTTCTGCTATGTGGCGCGGTA
TTATCCCGTATTGACGCCGGGCAAGAGCAACTCGGTCGCCGCATACACTATTCTCAGAATGACTTGGTTG
AGTACTCACCAGTCACAGAAAAGCATCTTACGGATGGCATGACAGTAAGAGAATTATGCAGTGCTGCCAT
AACCATGAGTGATAACACTGCGGCCAACTTACTTCTGACAACGATCGGAGGACCGAAGGAGCTAACCGCT
TTTTTGCACAACATGGGGGATCATGTAACTCGCCTTGATCGTTGGGAACCGGAGCTGAATGAAGCCATAC
CAAACGACGAGCGTGACACCACGATGCCTGCAGCAATGGCAACAACGTTGCGCAAACTATTAACTGGCGA
ACTACTTACTCTAGCTTCCCGGCAACAATTAATAGACTGGATGGAGGCGGATAAAGTTGCAGGACCACTT
CTGCGCTCGGCCCTTCCGGCTGGCTGGTTTATTGCTGATAAATCTGGAGCCGGTGAGCGTGGGTCTCGCG
GTATCATTGCAGCACTGGGGCCAGATGGTAAGCCCTCCCGTATCGTAGTTATCTACACGACGGGGAGTCA
GGCAACTATGGATGAACGAAATAGACAGATCGCTGAGATAGGTGCCTCACTGATTAAGCATTGGTAACTG
TCAGACCAAGTTTACTCATATATACTTTAGATTGATTTAAAACTTCATTTTTAATTTAAAAGGATCTAGG
TGAAGATCCTTTTTGATAATCTCATGACCAAAATCCCTTAACGTGAGTTTTCGTTCCACTGAGCGTCAGA
CCCCGTAGAAAAGATCAAAGGATCTTCTTGAGATCCTTTTTTTCTGCGCGTAATCTGCTGCTTGCAAACA
AAAAAACCACCGCTACCAGCGGTGGTTTGTTTGCCGGATCAAGAGCTACCAACTCTTTTTCCGAAGGTAA
CTGGCTTCAGCAGAGCGCAGATACCAAATACTGTCCTTCTAGTGTAGCCGTAGTTAGGCCACCACTTCAA
GAACTCTGTAGCACCGCCTACATACCTCGCTCTGCTAATCCTGTTACCAGTGGCTGCTGCCAGTGGCGAT
AAGTCGTGTCTTACCGGGTTGGACTCAAGACGATAGTTACCGGATAAGGCGCAGCGGTCGGGCTGAACGG
GGGGTTCGTGCACACAGCCCAGCTTGGAGCGAACGACCTACACCGAACTGAGATACCTACAGCGTGAGCT
ATGAGAAAGCGCCACGCTTCCCGAAGGGAGAAAGGCGGACAGGTATCCGGTAAGCGGCAGGGTCGGAACA
GGAGAGCGCACGAGGGAGCTTCCAGGGGGAAACGCCTGGTATCTTTATAGTCCTGTCGGGTTTCGCCACC
TCTGACTTGAGCGTCGATTTTTGTGATGCTCGTCAGGGGGGCGGAGCCTATGGAAAAACGCCAGCAACGC
GGCCTTTTTACGGTTCCTGGCCTTTTGCTGGCCTTTTGCTCACATGTTCTTTCCTGCGTTATCCCCTGAT
TCTGTGGATAACCGTATTACCGCCTTTGAGTGAGCTGATACCGCTCGCCGCAGCCGAACGACCGAGCGCA
GCGAGTCAGTGAGCGAGGAAGCGGAAGAGCGCCTGATGCGGTATTTTCTCCTTACGCATCTGTGCGGTAT
TTCACACCGCAATGGTGCACTCTCAGTACAATCTGCTCTGATGCCGCATAGTTAAGCCAGTATACACTCC
GCTATCGCTACGTGACTGGGTCATGGCTGCGCCCCGACACCCGCCAACACCCGCTGACGCGCCCTGACGG
GCTTGTCTGCTCCCGGCATCCGCTTACAGACAAGCTGTGACCGTCTCCGGGAGCTGCATGTGTCAGAGGT
TTTCACCGTCATCACCGAAACGCGCGAGGCAGCTGCGGTAAAGCTCATCAGCGTGGTCGTGAAGCGATTC
ACAGATGTCTGCCTGTTCATCCGCGTCCAGCTCGTTGAGTTTCTCCAGAAGCGTTAATGTCTGGCTTCTG
ATAAAGCGGGCCATGTTAAGGGCGGTTTTTTCCTGTTTGGTCACTGATGCCTCCGTGTAAGGGGGATTTC
TGTTCATGGGGGTAATGATACCGATGAAACGAGAGAGGATGCTCACGATACGGGTTACTGATGATGAACA
TGCCCGGTTACTGGAACGTTGTGAGGGTAAACAACTGGCGGTATGGATGCGGCGGGACCAGAGAAAAATC
ACTCAGGGTCAATGCCAGCGCTTCGTTAATACAGATGTAGGTGTTCCACAGGGTAGCCAGCAGCATCCTG
CGATGCAGATCCGGAACATAATGGTGCAGGGCGCTGACTTCCGCGTTTCCAGACTTTACGAAACACGGAA
ACCGAAGACCATTCATGTTGTTGCTCAGGTCGCAGACGTTTTGCAGCAGCAGTCGCTTCACGTTCGCTCG
CGTATCGGTGATTCATTCTGCTAACCAGTAAGGCAACCCCGCCAGCCTAGCCGGGTCCTCAACGACAGGA
GCACGATCATGCGCACCCGTGGGGCCGCCATGCCGGCGATAATGGCCTGCTTCTCGCCGAAACGTTTGGT
GGCGGGACCAGTGACGAAGGCTTGAGCGAGGGCGTGCAAGATTCCGAATACCGCAAGCGACAGGCCGATC
ATCGTCGCGCTCCAGCGAAAGCGGTCCTCGCCGAAAATGACCCAGAGCGCTGCCGGCACCTGTCCTACGA
GTTGCATGATAAAGAAGACAGTCATAAGTGCGGCGACGATAGTCATGCCCCGCGCCCACCGGAAGGAGCT
GACTGGGTTGAAGGCTCTCAAGGGCATCGGTCGAGATCCCGGTGCCTAATGAGTGAGCTAACTTACATTA
ATTGCGTTGCGCTCACTGCCCGCTTTCCAGTCGGGAAACCTGTCGTGCCAGCTGCATTAATGAATCGGCC
AACGCGCGGGGAGAGGCGGTTTGCGTATTGGGCGCCAGGGTGGTTTTTCTTTTCACCAGTGAGACGGGCA
ACAGCTGATTGCCCTTCACCGCCTGGCCCTGAGAGAGTTGCAGCAAGCGGTCCACGCTGGTTTGCCCCAG
CAGGCGAAAATCCTGTTTGATGGTGGTTAACGGCGGGATATAACATGAGCTGTCTTCGGTATCGTCGTAT
CCCACTACCGAGATATCCGCACCAACGCGCAGCCCGGACTCGGTAATGGCGCGCATTGCGCCCAGCGCCA
TCTGATCGTTGGCAACCAGCATCGCAGTGGGAACGATGCCCTCATTCAGCATTTGCATGGTTTGTTGAAA
ACCGGACATGGCACTCCAGTCGCCTTCCCGTTCCGCTATCGGCTGAATTTGATTGCGAGTGAGATATTTA
TGCCAGCCAGCCAGACGCAGACGCGCCGAGACAGAACTTAATGGGCCCGCTAACAGCGCGATTTGCTGGT
GACCCAATGCGACCAGATGCTCCACGCCCAGTCGCGTACCGTCTTCATGGGAGAAAATAATACTGTTGAT
GGGTGTCTGGTCAGAGACATCAAGAAATAACGCCGGAACATTAGTGCAGGCAGCTTCCACAGCAATGGCA
TCCTGGTCATCCAGCGGATAGTTAATGATCAGCCCACTGACGCGTTGCGCGAGAAGATTGTGCACCGCCG
CTTTACAGGCTTCGACGCCGCTTCGTTCTACCATCGACACCACCACGCTGGCACCCAGTTGATCGGCGCG
AGATTTAATCGCCGCGACAATTTGCGACGGCGCGTGCAGGGCCAGACTGGAGGTGGCAACGCCAATCAGC
AACGACTGTTTGCCCGCCAGTTGTTGTGCCACGCGGTTGGGAATGTAATTCAGCTCCGCCATCGCCGCTT
CCACTTTTTCCCGCGTTTTCGCAGAAACGTGGCTGGCCTGGTTCACCACGCGGGAAACGGTCTGATAAGA
GACACCGGCATACTCTGCGACATCGTATAACGTTACTGGTTTCACATTCACCACCCTGAATTGACTCTCT
TCCGGGCGCTATCATGCCATACCGCGAAAGGTTTTGCGCCATTCGATGGTGTCCGGGATCTCGACGCTCT
CCCTTATGCGACTCCTGCATTAGGAAGCAGCCCAGTAGTAGGTTGAGGCCGTTGAGCACCGCCGCCGCAA
GGAATGGTGCATGCAAGGAGATGGCGCCCAACAGTCCCCCGGCCACGGGGCCTGCCACCATACCCACGCC
GAAACAAGCGCTCATGAGCCCGAAGTGGCGAGCCCGATCTTCCCCATCGGTGATGTCGGCGATATAGGCG
CCAGCAACCGCACCTGTGGCGCCGGTGATGCCGGCCACGATGCGTCCGGCGTAGAGGATCGAGATCTCGA
TCCCGCGAAATTAATACGACTCACTATAGGGGAATTGTGAGCGGATAACAATTCCCCTCTAGAAATAATT
TTGTTTAACTTTAAGAAGGAGATATACATATGAGAGGATCGCATCACCATCACCATCACGGATCC
[216 nt withheld, positions 5358-5573]
TGATGAGATCCGGCTGCTAAC
